Addgene plasmid #8790: 3541 pMIG Bcl-XL
Depositing lab: Stanley Korsmeyer. Depositing organization: Dana-Farber Cancer Institute. Publication: BCL-2, BCL-X(L) sequester BH3 domain-only molecules preventing BAX- and BAK-mediated mitochondrial apoptosis. Cheng EH, Wei MC, Weiler S, Flavell RA, Mak TW, Lindsten T, Korsmeyer SJ. Mol Cell 2001 Sep;8(3):705-11. 10.1016/S1097-2765(01)00320-3 PubMed 11583631.
Backbone
  Vector backbone: pMIG
  Backbone size w/o insert (bp): 7000
  Vector type: Mammalian Expression, Retroviral
Growth in bacteria
  Bacterial resistance: Ampicillin, 100 μg/mL
  Growth temperature: 37°C
  Growth strain: Stbl3
  Copy number: High Copy
Gene/Insert
  Gene/Insert name: Bcl-XL
  Species: H. sapiens (human)
  Insert size (bp): 700
  GenBank ID: NM_138578
  Entrez Gene: BCL2L1 (a.k.a. BCL-XL/S, BCL2L, BCLX, Bcl-X, PPP1R52)
  Cloning method: Restriction Enzyme; 5′ cloning site Bgl II (not destroyed)
  Sequencing primers: 5′ pLXSN 5'
Terms and licenses: Academic/Nonprofit Terms; Industry Terms: Not Available to Industry
Depositor comments: Note that the GFP in this plasmid is not fused to gene. It is for selection purposes only.
How to cite: 3541 pMIG Bcl-XL was a gift from Stanley Korsmeyer (Addgene plasmid # 8790 ; http://n2t.net/addgene:8790 ; RRID:Addgene_8790)
