[The description below was written by a language model from this plasmid's Addgene catalogue record and pLannotate feature annotations shown in this document.]
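Description:
3541 pMIG Bcl-XL is a gammaretroviral expression vector built on the pMIG backbone, carrying the human BCL2L1 coding sequence for the anti-apoptotic Bcl-XL isoform. It is propagated in E. coli through a high-copy ColE1/pUC-type origin and selected with ampicillin via the β-lactamase gene. The bacterial portion also contains short remnants of earlier cloning vectors (fragments of rop, bom, lacZα, the tetracycline resistance gene, lacI and the lac promoter/operator region), which have no evident role in how the construct is used.

The retroviral cassette is flanked by 5′ and 3′ long terminal repeats of murine embryonic stem cell virus. Downstream of the 5′ LTR lie the MESV Ψ packaging signal and a truncated MMLV gag segment lacking its start codon, which together allow the transcript to be encapsidated when gag, pol and env are supplied in trans by packaging cells. No separate internal promoter is annotated, so expression in transduced cells is presumably driven from the 5′ LTR. The roughly 700 bp Bcl-XL open reading frame, cloned using a retained BglII site at its 5′ end, is followed by an EMCV internal ribosome entry site and EGFP. This bicistronic arrangement yields Bcl-XL and EGFP as separate proteins from a single mRNA. The depositor notes that GFP is not fused to the gene and serves only for selection, for example to identify or sort transduced cells.

The vector is suited to stable Bcl-XL overexpression in mammalian cells. The associated publication examines how BCL-2 and BCL-XL sequester BH3-only proteins to prevent BAX- and BAK-mediated mitochondrial apoptosis.
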