Features (pLannotate 1.2.2; 20 found; start..end, strand, type, name):
    182..770     -  rep_origin     ori: high-copy-number ColE1/pMB1/pBR322/pUC origin of replication
    941..1801    -  CDS            AmpR: β-lactamase; bla; confers resistance to ampicillin, carbenicillin, and related antibiotics
   1802..1906    -  promoter       AmpR promoter: bla
   2001..2036    +  CDS            rop (fragment): Rop protein, which maintains plasmids at low copy number; rop
   2138..2237    +  misc_feature   bom (fragment): basis of mobility region from pBR322
   2243..2392    -  CDS            lacZα (fragment): LacZα fragment of β-galactosidase; lacZ fragment
   2392..2593    -  CDS            TcR (fragment): tetracycline efflux protein; tet; confers resistance to tetracycline
   2594..2692    +  CDS            env (fragment): murine leukemia virus gPr80 envelope polyprotein precursor; env; proteolytically cleaved into gp70SU and p15TM subunits
   2734..3250    +  LTR            5' LTR: 5' long terminal repeat from murine embryonic stem cell virus
   3314..3655    +  misc_feature   MESV Ψ: packaging signal of murine embryonic stem cell virus
   3722..4138    +  CDS            gag (truncated): truncated Moloney murine leukemia virus (MMLV) gag gene lacking the start codon
   4174..4872    +  CDS            BCL2L1: B2CL1_HUMAN - Also known as BCL2L, BCLX. Experimental evidence at protein level: Swiss-Prot protein existence level 1. Isoform Bcl-X(S) promotes apoptosis. From Homo sapiens (Human).
   5019..5481    +  misc_feature   IRES: internal ribosome entry site (IRES) of the encephalomyocarditis virus (EMCV)
   5495..6214    +  CDS            EGFP: the original enhanced GFP (Yang et al., 1996) mammalian codon-optimized
   6292..6309    +  misc_feature   MCS (fragment): pUC18/19 multiple cloning site
   6364..6878    +  LTR            3' LTR: 3' long terminal repeat from murine embryonic stem cell virus
   7040..7056    -  protein_bind   lac operator: The lac repressor binds to the lac operator to inhibit transcription in E. coli. This inhibition can be relieved by adding lactose or isopropyl-β-D-thiogalactopyranoside (IPTG). lac repressor encoded by lacI
   7064..7094    -  promoter       lac promoter: promoter for the E. coli lac operon
   7109..7130    -  protein_bind   CAP binding site: CAP binding activates transcription in the presence of cAMP. E. coli catabolite activator protein
   7143..7235    -  CDS            lacI (fragment): lac repressor; lacI; The lac repressor binds to the lac operator to inhibit transcription in E. coli. This inhibition can be relieved by adding lactose or isopropyl-β-D-thiogalactopyranoside (IPTG).
>Addgene plasmid #8790 | 3541 pMIG Bcl-XL | addgene full sequence | sequence record 134938 | Addgene NGS sequence
CTTCCGCTTCCTCGCTCACTGACTCGCTGCGCTCGGTCGTTCGGCTGCGGCGAGCGGTATCAGCTCACTC
AAAGGCGGTAATACGGTTATCCACAGAATCAGGGGATAACGCAGGAAAGAACATGTGAGCAAAAGGCCAG
CAAAAGGCCAGGAACCGTAAAAAGGCCGCGTTGCTGGCGTTTTTCCATAGGCTCCGCCCCCCTGACGAGC
ATCACAAAAATCGACGCTCAAGTCAGAGGTGGCGAAACCCGACAGGACTATAAAGATACCAGGCGTTTCC
CCCTGGAAGCTCCCTCGTGCGCTCTCCTGTTCCGACCCTGCCGCTTACCGGATACCTGTCCGCCTTTCTC
CCTTCGGGAAGCGTGGCGCTTTCTCATAGCTCACGCTGTAGGTATCTCAGTTCGGTGTAGGTCGTTCGCT
CCAAGCTGGGCTGTGTGCACGAACCCCCCGTTCAGCCCGACCGCTGCGCCTTATCCGGTAACTATCGTCT
TGAGTCCAACCCGGTAAGACACGACTTATCGCCACTGGCAGCAGCCACTGGTAACAGGATTAGCAGAGCG
AGGTATGTAGGCGGTGCTACAGAGTTCTTGAAGTGGTGGCCTAACTACGGCTACACTAGAAGAACAGTAT
TTGGTATCTGCGCTCTGCTGAAGCCAGTTACCTTCGGAAAAAGAGTTGGTAGCTCTTGATCCGGCAAACA
AACCACCGCTGGTAGCGGTGGTTTTTTTGTTTGCAAGCAGCAGATTACGCGCAGAAAAAAAGGATCTCAA
GAAGATCCTTTGATCTTTTCTACGGGGTCTGACGCTCAGTGGAACGAAAACTCACGTTAAGGGATTTTGG
TCATGAGATTATCAAAAAGGATCTTCACCTAGATCCTTTTAAATTAAAAATGAAGTTTTAAATCAATCTA
AAGTATATATGAGTAAACTTGGTCTGACAGTTACCAATGCTTAATCAGTGAGGCACCTATCTCAGCGATC
TGTCTATTTCGTTCATCCATAGTTGCCTGACTCCCCGTCGTGTAGATAACTACGATACGGGAGGGCTTAC
CATCTGGCCCCAGTGCTGCAATGATACCGCGAGACCCACGCTCACCGGCTCCAGATTTATCAGCAATAAA
CCAGCCAGCCGGAAGGGCCGAGCGCAGAAGTGGTCCTGCAACTTTATCCGCCTCCATCCAGTCTATTAAT
TGTTGCCGGGAAGCTAGAGTAAGTAGTTCGCCAGTTAATAGTTTGCGCAACGTTGTTGCCATTGCTACAG
GCATCGTGGTGTCACGCTCGTCGTTTGGTATGGCTTCATTCAGCTCCGGTTCCCAACGATCAAGGCGAGT
TACATGATCCCCCATGTTGTGCAAAAAAGCGGTTAGCTCCTTCGGTCCTCCGATCGTTGTCAGAAGTAAG
TTGGCCGCAGTGTTATCACTCATGGTTATGGCAGCACTGCATAATTCTCTTACTGTCATGCCATCCGTAA
GATGCTTTTCTGTGACTGGTGAGTACTCAACCAAGTCATTCTGAGAATAGTGTATGCGGCGACCGAGTTG
CTCTTGCCCGGCGTCAATACGGGATAATACCGCGCCACATAGCAGAACTTTAAAAGTGCTCATCATTGGA
AAACGTTCTTCGGGGCGAAAACTCTCAAGGATCTTACCGCTGTTGAGATCCAGTTCGATGTAACCCACTC
GTGCACCCAACTGATCTTCAGCATCTTTTACTTTCACCAGCGTTTCTGGGTGAGCAAAAACAGGAAGGCA
AAATGCCGCAAAAAAGGGAATAAGGGCGACACGGAAATGTTGAATACTCATACTCTTCCTTTTTCAATAT
TATTGAAGCATTTATCAGGGTTATTGTCTCATGAGCGGATACATATTTGAATGTATTTAGAAAAATAAAC
AAATAGGGGTTCCGCGCACATTTCCCCGAAAAGTGCCACCTGACGTCTAAGAAACCATTATTATCATGAC
ATTAACCTATAAAAATAGGCGTATCACGAGGCCCTTTCGTCTCGCGCGTTTCGGTGATGACGGTGAAAAC
CTCTGACACATGCAGCTCCCGGAGACGGTCACAGCTTGTCTGTAAGCGGATGCCGGGAGCAGACAAGCCC
GTCAGGGCGCGTCAGCGGGTGTTGGCGGGTGTCGGGGCTGGCTTAACTATGCGGCATCAGAGCAGATTGT
ACTGAGAGTGCACCATATGCGGTGTGAAATACCGCACAGATGCGTAAGGAGAAAATACCGCATCAGGCGC
CATTCGCCATTCAGGCTGCGCAACTGTTGGGAAGGGCGATCGGTGCGGGCCTCTTCGCTATTACGCCAGC
TGGCGAAAGGGGGATGTGCTGCAAGGCGATTAAGTTGGGTAACGCCAGGGTTTTCCCAGTCACGACGTTG
TAAAACGACGGCGCAAGGAATGGTGCATGCAAGGAGATGGCGCCCAACAGTCCCCCGGCCACGGGGCCTG
CCACCATACCCACGCCGAAACAAGCGCTCATGAGCCCGAAGTGGCGAGCCCGATCTTCCCCATCGGTGAT
GTCGGCGATATAGGCGCCAGCAACCGCACCTGTGGCGCCGGTGATGCCGGCCACGATGCGTCCGGCGTAG
AGGCGATTAGTCCAATTTGTTAAAGACAGGATATCAGTGGTCCAGGCTCTAGTTTTGACTCAACAATATC
ACCAGCTGAAGCCTATAGAGTACGAGCCATAGATAAAATAAAAGATTTTATTTAGTCTCCAGAAAAAGGG
GGGAATGAAAGACCCCACCTGTAGGTTTGGCAAGCTAGCTTAAGTAACGCCATTTTGCAAGGCATGGAAA
ATACATAACTGAGAATAGAGAAGTTCAGATCAAGGTTAGGAACAGAGAGACAGCAGAATATGGGCCAAAC
AGGATATCTGTGGTAAGCAGTTCCTGCCCCGGCTCAGGGCCAAGAACAGATGGTCCCCAGATGCGGTCCC
GCCCTCAGCAGTTTCTAGAGAACCATCAGATGTTTCCAGGGTGCCCCAAGGACCTGAAATGACCCTGTGC
CTTATTTGAACTAACCAATCAGTTCGCTTCTCGCTTCTGTTCGCGCGCTTCTGCTCCCCGAGCTCAATAA
AAGAGCCCACAACCCCTCACTCGGCGCGCCAGTCCTCCGATAGACTGCGTCGCCCGGGTACCCGTATTCC
CAATAAAGCCTCTTGCTGTTTGCATCCGAATCGTGGACTCGCTGATCCTTGGGAGGGTCTCCTCAGATTG
ATTGACTGCCCACCTCGGGGGTCTTTCATTTGGAGGTTCCACCGAGATTTGGAGACCCCTGCCCAGGGAC
CACCGACCCCCCCGCCGGGAGGTAAGCTGGCCAGCGGTCGTTTCGTGTCTGTCTCTGTCTTTGTGCGTGT
TTGTGCCGGCATCTAATGTTTGCGCCTGCGTCTGTACTAGTTAGCTAACTAGCTCTGTATCTGGCGGACC
CGTGGTGGAACTGACGAGTTCTGAACACCCGGCCGCAACCCTGGGAGACGTCCCAGGGACTTTGGGGGCC
GTTTTTGTGGCCCGACCTGAGGAAGGGAGTCGATGTGGAATCCGACCCCGTCAGGATATGTGGTTCTGGT
AGGAGACGAGAACCTAAAACAGTTCCCGCCTCCGTCTGAATTTTTGCTTTCGGTTTGGAACCGAAGCCGC
GCGTCTTGTCTGCTGCAGCGCTGCAGCATCGTTCTGTGTTGTCTCTGTCTGACTGTGTTTCTGTATTTGT
CTGAAAATTAGGGCCAGACTGTTACCACTCCCTTAAGTTTGACCTTAGGTCACTGGAAAGATGTCGAGCG
GATCGCTCACAACCAGTCGGTAGATGTCAAGAAGAGACGTTGGGTTACCTTCTGCTCTGCAGAATGGCCA
ACCTTTAACGTCGGATGGCCGCGAGACGGCACCTTTAACCGAGACCTCATCACCCAGGTTAAGATCAAGG
TCTTTTCACCTGGCCCGCATGGACACCCAGACCAGGTCCCCTACATCGTGACCTGGGAAGCCTTGGCTTT
TGACCCCCCTCCCTGGGTCAAGCCCTTTGTACACCCTAAGCCTCCGCCTCCTCTTCCTCCATCCGCCCCG
TCTCTCCCCCTTGAACCTCCTCGTTCGACCCCGCCTCGATCCTCCCTTTATCCAGCCCTCACTCCTTCTC
TAGGCGCCGGAATTAGATCTCTCGAGGTTAACGAATTGTCACCATGTCTCAGAGCAACCGGGAGCTGGTG
GTTGACTTTCTCTCCTACAAGCTTTCCCAGAAAGGATACAGCTGGAGTCAGTTTAGTGATGTGGAAGAGA
ACAGGACTGAGGCCCCAGAAGGGACTGAATCGGAGATGGAGACCCCCAGTGCCATCAATGGCAACCCATC
CTGGCACCTGGCAGACAGCCCCGCGGTGAATGGAGCCACTGGCCACAGCAGCAGTTTGGATGCCCGGGAG
GTGATCCCCATGGCAGCAGTAAAGCAAGCGCTGAGGGAGGCAGGCGACGAGTTTGAACTGCGGTACCGGC
GGGCATTCAGTGACCTGACATCCCAGCTCCACATCACCCCAGGGACAGCATATCAGAGCTTTGAACAGGT
AGTGAATGAACTCTTCCGGGATGGGGTAAACTGGGGTCGCATTGTGGCCTTTTTCTCCTTCGGCGGGGCA
CTGTGCGTGGAAAGCGTAGACAAGGAGATGCAGGTATTGGTGAGTCGGATCGCAGCTTGGATGGCCACTT
ACCTGAATGACCACCTAGAGCCTTGGATCCAGGAGAACGGCGGCTGGGATACTTTTGTGGAACTCTATGG
GAACAATGCAGCAGCCGAGAGCCGAAAGGGCCAGGAACGCTTCAACCGCTGGTTCCTGACGGGCATGACT
GTGGCCGGCGTGGTTCTGCTGGGCTCACTCTTCAGTCGGAAATGACCAGACACTGACCATCCACTCTACG
GTCACAATTCCGCCCCCTCCCCCCCCCCTAACGTTACTGGCCGAAGCCGCTTGGAATAAGGCCGGTGTGC
GTTTGTCTATATGTTATTTTCCACCATATTGCCGTCTTTTGGCAATGTGAGGGCCCGGAAACCTGGCCCT
GTCTTCTTGACGAGCATTCCTAGGGGTCTTTCCCCTCTCGCCAAAGGAATGCAAGGTCTGTTGAATGTCG
TGAAGGAAGCAGTTCCTCTGGAAGCTTCTTGAAGACAAACAACGTCTGTAGCGACCCTTTGCAGGCAGCG
GAACCCCCCACCTGGCGACAGGTGCCTCTGCGGCCAAAAGCCACGTGTATAAGATACACCTGCAAAGGCG
GCACAACCCCAGTGCCACGTTGTGAGTTGGATAGTTGTGGAAAGAGTCAAATGGCTCTCCTCAAGCGTAT
TCAACAAGGGGCTGAAGGATGCCCAGAAGGTACCCCATTGTATGGGATCTGATCTGGGGCCTCGGTGCAC
ATGCTTTACATGTGTTTAGTCGAGGTTAAAAAAACGTCTAGGCCCCCCGAACCACGGGGACGTGGTTTTC
CTTTGAAAAACACGATGATAATATGGCCACAACCATGGTGAGCAAGGGCGAGGAGCTGTTCACCGGGGTG
GTGCCCATCCTGGTCGAGCTGGACGGCGACGTAAACGGCCACAAGTTCAGCGTGTCTGGCGAGGGCGAGG
GCGATGCCACCTACGGCAAGCTGACCCTGAAGTTCATCTGCACCACCGGCAAGCTGCCCGTGCCCTGGCC
CACCCTCGTGACCACCCTGACCTACGGCGTGCAGTGCTTCAGCCGCTACCCCGACCACATGAAGCAGCAC
GACTTCTTCAAGTCCGCCATGCCCGAAGGCTACGTCCAGGAGCGCACCATCTTCTTCAAGGACGACGGCA
ACTACAAGACCCGCGCCGAGGTGAAGTTCGAGGGCGACACCCTGGTGAACCGCATCGAGCTGAAGGGCAT
CGACTTCAAGGAGGACGGCAACATCCTGGGGCACAAGCTGGAGTACAACTACAACAGCCACAACGTCTAT
ATCATGGCCGACAAGCAGAAGAACGGCATCAAGGCGAACTTCAAGATCCGCCACAACATCGAGGACGGCA
GCGTGCAGCTCGCCGACCACTACCAGCAGAACACCCCCATCGGCGACGGCCCCGTGCTGCTGCCCGACAA
CCACTACCTGAGCACCCAGTCCGCCCTGAGCAAAGACCCCAACGAGAAGCGCGATCACATGGTCCTGCTG
GAGTTCGTGACCGCCGCCGGGATCACTCTCGGCATGGACGAGCTGTACAAGTAATGAATTAATTAAGAAT
TATCACCGCTTCTATTCAGCCAGTAAGGCCTGTCTTTAATGGCCTCCGGCATGAGACACTTTCTAGAGTC
GACCTGCAGCCAAGCTTATCGATAAAATAAAAGATTTTATTTAGTCTCCAGAAAAAGGGGGGAATGAAAG
ACCCCACCTGTAGGTTTGGCAAGCTAGCTTAAGTAACGCCATTTTGCAAGGCATGGAAAATACATAACTG
AGAATAGAGAAGTTCAGATCAAGGTTAGGAACAGAGAGACAGCAGAATATGGGCCAAACAGGATATCTGT
GGTAAGCAGTTCCTGCCCCGGCTCAGGGCCAAGAACAGATGGTCCCCAGATGCGGTCCCGCCCTCAGCAG
TTTCTAGAGAACCATCAGATGTTTCCAGGGTGCCCCAAGGACCTGAAATGACCCTGTGCCTTATTTGAAC
TAACCAATCAGTTCGCTTCTCGCTTCTGTTCGCGCGCTTCTGCTCCCCGAGCTCAATAAAAGAGCCCACA
ACCCCTCACTCGGCGCGCCAGTCCTCCGATAGACTGCGTCGCCCGGGTACCCGTGTATCCAATAAACCCT
CTTGCAGTTGCATCCGACTTGTGGTCTCGCTGTTCCTTGGGAGGGTCTCCTCTGAGTGATTGACTACCCG
TCAGCGGGGGTCTTTCATGGGTAACAGTTTCTTGAAGTTGGAGAACAACATTCTGAGGGTAGGAGTCGAA
TATTAAGTAATCCTGACTCAATTAGCCACTGTTTTGAATCCACATACTCCAATACTCCTGAAATAGTTCA
TTATGGACAGCGCAGAAAGAGCTGGGGAGAATTGTGAAATTGTTATCCGCTCACAATTCCACACAACATA
CGAGCCGGAAGCATAAAGTGTAAAGCCTGGGGTGCCTAATGAGTGAGCTAACTCACATTAATTGCGTTGC
GCTCACTGCCCGCTTTCCAGTCGGGAAACCTGTCGTGCCAGCTGCATTAATGAATCGGCCAACGCGCGGG
GAGAGGCGGTTTGCGTATTGGGCGCT
