>Addgene plasmid #8790 | 3541 pMIG Bcl-XL | addgene partial sequence | sequence record 17268 | 8790 with EGFP-N
GCTCCTCGCCCTTGCTCACCATGGTTGTGGCCATATTATCATCGTGTTTTTCAAAGGAAAACCACGTCCC
CGTGGTTCGGGGGGCCTAGACGTTTTTTTAACCTCGACTAAACACATGTAAAGCATGTGCACCGAGGCCC
CAGATCAGATCCCATACAATGGGGTACCTTCTGGGCATCCTTCAGCCCCTTGTTGAATACGCTTGAGGAG
AGCCATTTGACTCTTTCCACAACTATCCAACTCACAACGTGGCACTGGGGTTGTGCCGCCTTTGCAGGTG
TATCTTATACACGTGGCTTTTGGCCGCAGAGGCACCTGTCGCCAGGTGGGGGGTTCCGCTGCCTGCAAAG
GGTCGCTACAGACGTTGTTTGTCTTCAAGAAGCTTCCAGAGGAACTGCTTCCTTCACGACATTCAACAGA
CCTTGCATTCCTTTGGCGAGAGGGGAAAGACCCCTAGGAATGCTCGTCAAGAAGACAGGGCCAGGTTTCC
GGGCCCTCACATTGCCAAAAGACGGCAATATGGTGGAAAATAACATATAGACAAACGCACACCGGCCTTA
TTCCAAGCGGCTTCGGCCAGTAACGTTAGGGGGGGG
