>Addgene plasmid #8790 | 3541 pMIG Bcl-XL | addgene partial sequence | sequence record 49544 | pLSXN-5
GCCCTCACTCCTTCTCTAGGCGCCGGAATTAGATCTCTCGAGGTTAACGAATTGTCACCATGTCTCAGAG
CAACCGGGAGCTGGTGGTTGACTTTCTCTCCTACAAGCTTTCCCAGAAAGGATACAGCTGGAGTCAGTTT
AGTGATGTGGAAGAGAACAGGACTGAGGCCCCAGAAGGGACTGAATCGGAGATGGAGACCCCCAGTGCCA
TCAATGGCAACCCATCCTGGCACCTGGCAGACAGCCCCGCGGTGAATGGAGCCACTGGCCACAGCAGCAG
TTTGGATGCCCGGGAGGTGATCCCCATGGCAGCAGTAAAGCAAGCGCTGAGGGAGGCAGGCGACGAGTTT
GAACTGCGGTACCGGCGGGCATTCAGTGACCTGACATCCCAGCTCCACATCACCCCAGGGACAGCATATC
AGAGCTTTGAACAGGTAGTGAATGAACTCTTCCGGGATGGGGTAAACTGGGGTCGCATTGTGGCCTTTTT
CTCCTTCGGCGGGGCACTGTGCGTGGAAAGCGTAGACAAGGAGATGCAGGTATTGGTGAGTCGGATCGCA
GCTTGGATGGCCACTTACCTGAATGACCACCTAGAGCCTTGGATCCAGGAGAACGGCGGCTGGGATACTT
TTGTGGAACTCTATGGGAACAATGCAGCAGCCGAGAGCCGAAAGGGCCAGGAACGCTTCAACCGCTGGTT
CCTGACGGGCATGACTGTGGCCGGCGTGGTTCTGCTGGGCTCACTCTTCAGTCGGAAATGACCAGACACT
GACCATCCACTCTACG
